LOCUS       Exported 4804 bp ds-DNA circular SYN 12-MAY-2021
DEFINITION  Template for C-terminal PCR tagging of mammalian genes (Puromycin
            selection) with sfGFP.
ACCESSION   .
VERSION     .
KEYWORDS    pMaCTag-P06
SOURCE      synthetic DNA construct
  ORGANISM  synthetic DNA construct
REFERENCE   1 (bases 1 to 4804)
  AUTHORS   Fueller J, Herbst K, Meurer M, Gubicza K, Kurtulmus B, Knopf JD,
            Kirrmaier D, Buchmuller BC, Pereira G, Lemberg MK, Knop M
  TITLE     CRISPR-Cas12a-assisted PCR tagging of mammalian genes.
  JOURNAL   J Cell Biol. 2020 Jun 1;219(6). pii: 151766. doi:
            10.1083/jcb.201910210.
  PUBMED    32406907
REFERENCE   2 (bases 1 to 4804)
  AUTHORS   .
  TITLE     Direct Submission
  JOURNAL   Exported May 12, 2021 from SnapGene Server 1.1.58
            http://www.snapgene.com
FEATURES             Location/Qualifiers
     source          1..4804
                     /organism="synthetic DNA construct"
                     /mol_type="other DNA"
     promoter        1..19
                     /label=SP6 promoter
                     /note="promoter for bacteriophage SP6 RNA polymerase"
     primer_bind     1..18
                     /label=SP6
                     /note="SP6 promoter, forward primer"
     polyA_signal    801..922
                     /label=SV40 poly(A) signal
                     /note="SV40 polyadenylation signal"
     primer_bind     complement(838..857)
                     /label=SV40pA-R
                     /note="SV40 polyA, reverse primer"
     primer_bind     892..911
                     /label=EBV-rev
                     /note="SV40 polyA terminator, reverse primer"
     protein_bind    929..962
                     /label=loxP
                     /bound_moiety="Cre recombinase"
                     /note="Cre-mediated recombination occurs in the 8-bp core
                     sequence (GCATACAT)."
     promoter        969..1285
                     /label=SV40 promoter
                     /note="SV40 enhancer and early promoter"
     rep_origin      1136..1271
                     /label=SV40 ori
                     /note="SV40 origin of replication"
     primer_bind     1198..1217
                     /label=SV40pro-F
                     /note="SV40 promoter/origin, forward primer"
     polyA_signal    1907..2131
                     /label=bGH poly(A) signal
                     /note="bovine growth hormone polyadenylation signal"
     promoter        2138..2378
                     /label=U6 promoter
                     /note="RNA polymerase III promoter for human U6 snRNA"
     primer_bind     2138..2158
                     /label=hU6-F
                     /note="Human U6 promoter, forward primer"
     primer_bind     2309..2328
                     /label=LKO.1 5'
                     /note="Human U6 promoter, forward primer"
     protein_bind    2388..2421
                     /label=loxP
                     /bound_moiety="Cre recombinase"
                     /note="Cre-mediated recombination occurs in the 8-bp core
                     sequence (GCATACAT)."
     primer_bind     complement(2458..2477)
                     /label=T7
                     /note="T7 promoter, forward primer"
     promoter        complement(2459..2477)
                     /label=T7 promoter
                     /note="promoter for bacteriophage T7 RNA polymerase"
     primer_bind     complement(2564..2581)
                     /label=L4440
                     /note="L4440 vector, forward primer"
     rep_origin      complement(2735..3323)
                     /direction=LEFT
                     /label=ori
                     /note="high-copy-number ColE1/pMB1/pBR322/pUC origin of
                     replication"
     primer_bind     complement(2815..2834)
                     /label=pBR322ori-F
                     /note="pBR322 origin, forward primer"
     CDS             complement(3494..4354)
                     /codon_start=1
                     /gene="bla"
                     /product="beta-lactamase"
                     /label=AmpR
                     /note="confers resistance to ampicillin, carbenicillin, and
                     related antibiotics"
                     /translation="MSIQHFRVALIPFFAAFCLPVFAHPETLVKVKDAEDQLGARVGYI
                     ELDLNSGKILESFRPEERFPMMSTFKVLLCGAVLSRIDAGQEQLGRRIHYSQNDLVEYS
                     PVTEKHLTDGMTVRELCSAAITMSDNTAANLLLTTIGGPKELTAFLHNMGDHVTRLDRW
                     EPELNEAIPNDERDTTMPVAMATTLRKLLTGELLTLASRQQLIDWMEADKVAGPLLRSA
                     LPAGWFIADKSGAGERGSRGIIAALGPDGKPSRIVVIYTTGSQATMDERNRQIAEIGAS
                     LIKHW"
     primer_bind     4117..4136
                     /label=Amp-R
                     /note="Ampicillin resistance gene, reverse primer"
     promoter        complement(4355..4459)
                     /gene="bla"
                     /label=AmpR promoter
     primer_bind     4527..4545
                     /label=pBRforEco
                     /note="pBR322 vectors, upsteam of EcoRI site, forward
                     primer"
     primer_bind     complement(4583..4605)
                     /label=pGEX 3'
                     /note="pGEX vectors, reverse primer"
     primer_bind     4705..4724
                     /label=pRS-marker
                     /note="pRS vectors, use to sequence yeast selectable
                     marker"
ORIGIN
        1 atttaggtga cactatagaa cgcggccgcc agctgaagct tcgtacgtca ggtggaggag
       61 gtagtggcgg aggcggatcc agcaagggcg aggagctgtt caccggcgtg gtgcccatcc
      121 tggtggagct ggacggcgac gtgaacggcc acaagttcag cgtgcgcggc gagggcgagg
      181 gcgacgccac caacggcaag ctgaccctga agttcatctg caccaccggc aagctgcccg
      241 tgccctggcc caccctggtg accaccctga cctacggcgt gcagtgcttc agccgctacc
      301 ccgaccacat gaagcgccac gacttcttca agagcgccat gcccgagggc tacgtgcagg
      361 agcgcaccat cagcttcaag gacgacggca cctacaagac ccgcgccgag gtgaagttcg
      421 agggcgacac cctggtgaac cgcatcgagc tgaagggcat cgacttcaag gaggacggca
      481 acatcctggg ccacaagctg gagtacaact tcaacagcca caacgtgtac atcaccgccg
      541 acaagcagaa gaacggcatc aaggccaact tcaagatccg ccacaacgtg gaggacggca
      601 gcgtgcagct ggccgaccac taccagcaga acacccccat cggcgacggc cccgtgctgc
      661 tgcccgacaa ccactacctg agcacccaga gccgcctgag caaggacccc aacgagaagc
      721 gcgaccacat ggtgctgctg gagttcgtga ccgccgccgg catcacccac ggcatggacg
      781 agctgtacaa gtgaactagt aacttgttta ttgcagctta taatggttac aaataaagca
      841 atagcatcac aaatttcaca aataaagcat ttttttcact gcattctagt tgtggtttgt
      901 ccaaactcat caatgtatct tagtcgatat aacttcgtat agcatacatt atacgaagtt
      961 atgtcgacgg tgtggaaagt ccccaggctc cccagcaggc agaagtatgc aaagcatgca
     1021 tctcaattag tcagcaacca ggtgtggaaa gtccccaggc tccccagcag gcagaagtat
     1081 gcaaagcatg catctcaatt agtcagcaac catagtcccg cccctaactc cgcccatccc
     1141 gcccctaact ccgcccagtt ccgcccattc tccgccccat ggctgactaa ttttttttat
     1201 ttatgcagag gccgaggccg cctcggcctc tgagctattc cagaagtagt gaggaggctt
     1261 ttttggaggc ctaggctttt gcaaagaatt cgccaccatg actgagtaca agcctactgt
     1321 gcgtttagcc accagggatg atgtgccacg agccgtgagg acactagcag ccgcctttgc
     1381 tgactaccca gctacaaggc acaccgtgga ccctgacaga cacattgaaa gagtcacaga
     1441 acttcaggag ctgtttttaa ctagggtggg cctggatatt ggcaaagtct gggtggccga
     1501 tgatggagca gcagttgcag tgtggaccac cccagagtct gttgaagctg gagctgtctt
     1561 tgcagaaatt ggaccaagaa tggccgagtt atctggcagc aggctggctg ctcaacagca
     1621 gatggaagga ttattagctc cccacagacc caaggagcct gcctggttcc tggcaacagt
     1681 tggagtttct ccagaccatc agggcaaggg cttaggatct gctgtggtgc tgcctggtgt
     1741 ggaagcagct gagagagctg gggtgccagc atttctggag acatcagctc ctagaaacct
     1801 gcccttctat gaacggctgg gcttcacagt gactgctgat gtggaggtgc ctgagggccc
     1861 cagaacctgg tgcatgacaa gaaaaccagg agcctgactg cagcgactgt gccttctagt
     1921 tgccagccat ctgttgtttg cccctccccc gtgccttcct tgaccctgga aggtgccact
     1981 cccactgtcc tttcctaata aaatgaggaa attgcatcgc attgtctgag taggtgtcat
     2041 tctattctgg ggggtggggt ggggcaggac agcaaggggg aggattggga agacaatagc
     2101 aggcatgctg gggatgcggt gggctctatg gctcgaggag ggcctatttc ccatgattcc
     2161 ttcatatttg catatacgat acaaggctgt tagagagata attggaatta atttgactgt
     2221 aaacacaaag atattagtac aaaatacgtg acgtagaaag taataatttc ttgggtagtt
     2281 tgcagtttta aaattatgtt ttaaaatgga ctatcatatg cttaccgtaa cttgaaagta
     2341 tttcgatttc ttggctttat atatcttgtg gaaaggacga aacaccgata acttcgtata
     2401 gcatacatta tacgaagtta tggtaccgat gcagctagcc cgcggatctg ccggtctccc
     2461 tatagtgagt cgtattaatt tcgataagcc aggttaacct gcattaatga atcggccaac
     2521 gcgcggggag aggcggtttg cgtattgggc gctcttccgc ttcctcgctc actgactcgc
     2581 tgcgctcggt cgttcggctg cggcgagcgg tatcagctca ctcaaaggcg gtaatacggt
     2641 tatccacaga atcaggggat aacgcaggaa agaacatgtg agcaaaaggc cagcaaaagg
     2701 ccaggaaccg taaaaaggcc gcgttgctgg cgtttttcca taggctccgc ccccctgacg
     2761 agcatcacaa aaatcgacgc tcaagtcaga ggtggcgaaa cccgacagga ctataaagat
     2821 accaggcgtt tccccctgga agctccctcg tgcgctctcc tgttccgacc ctgccgctta
     2881 ccggatacct gtccgccttt ctcccttcgg gaagcgtggc gctttctcat agctcacgct
     2941 gtaggtatct cagttcggtg taggtcgttc gctccaagct gggctgtgtg cacgaacccc
     3001 ccgttcagcc cgaccgctgc gccttatccg gtaactatcg tcttgagtcc aacccggtaa
     3061 gacacgactt atcgccactg gcagcagcca ctggtaacag gattagcaga gcgaggtatg
     3121 taggcggtgc tacagagttc ttgaagtggt ggcctaacta cggctacact agaagaacag
     3181 tatttggtat ctgcgctctg ctgaagccag ttaccttcgg aaaaagagtt ggtagctctt
     3241 gatccggcaa acaaaccacc gctggtagcg gtggtttttt tgtttgcaag cagcagatta
     3301 cgcgcagaaa aaaaggatct caagaagatc ctttgatctt ttctacgggg tctgacgctc
     3361 agtggaacga aaactcacgt taagggattt tggtcatgag attatcaaaa aggatcttca
     3421 cctagatcct tttaaattaa aaatgaagtt ttaaatcaat ctaaagtata tatgagtaaa
     3481 cttggtctga cagttaccaa tgcttaatca gtgaggcacc tatctcagcg atctgtctat
     3541 ttcgttcatc catagttgcc tgactccccg tcgtgtagat aactacgata cgggagggct
     3601 taccatctgg ccccagtgct gcaatgatac cgcgagaccc acgctcaccg gctccagatt
     3661 tatcagcaat aaaccagcca gccggaaggg ccgagcgcag aagtggtcct gcaactttat
     3721 ccgcctccat ccagtctatt aattgttgcc gggaagctag agtaagtagt tcgccagtta
     3781 atagtttgcg caacgttgtt gccattgcta caggcatcgt ggtgtcacgc tcgtcgtttg
     3841 gtatggcttc attcagctcc ggttcccaac gatcaaggcg agttacatga tcccccatgt
     3901 tgtgcaaaaa agcggttagc tccttcggtc ctccgatcgt tgtcagaagt aagttggccg
     3961 cagtgttatc actcatggtt atggcagcac tgcataattc tcttactgtc atgccatccg
     4021 taagatgctt ttctgtgact ggtgagtact caaccaagtc attctgagaa tagtgtatgc
     4081 ggcgaccgag ttgctcttgc ccggcgtcaa tacgggataa taccgcgcca catagcagaa
     4141 ctttaaaagt gctcatcatt ggaaaacgtt cttcggggcg aaaactctca aggatcttac
     4201 cgctgttgag atccagttcg atgtaaccca ctcgtgcacc caactgatct tcagcatctt
     4261 ttactttcac cagcgtttct gggtgagcaa aaacaggaag gcaaaatgcc gcaaaaaagg
     4321 gaataagggc gacacggaaa tgttgaatac tcatactctt cctttttcaa tattattgaa
     4381 gcatttatca gggttattgt ctcatgagcg gatacatatt tgaatgtatt tagaaaaata
     4441 aacaaatagg ggttccgcgc acatttcccc gaaaagtgcc acctgacgtc taagaaacca
     4501 ttattatcat gacattaacc tataaaaata ggcgtatcac gaggcccttt cgtctcgcgc
     4561 gtttcggtga tgacggtgaa aacctctgac acatgcagct cccggagacg gtcacagctt
     4621 gtctgtaagc ggatgccggg agcagacaag cccgtcaggg cgcgtcagcg ggtgttggcg
     4681 ggtgtcgggg ctggcttaac tatgcggcat cagagcagat tgtactgaga gtgcaccata
     4741 tggacatatt gtcgttagaa cgcggctaca attaatacat aaccttatgt atcatacaca
     4801 tacg
//
