>Addgene plasmid #120017 | pMaCTag-P06 | depositor full sequence | sequence record 228043 | pMaCTag-P06 sequence 4804 bps
GAACGCGGCCGCCAGCTGAAGCTTCGTACGTCAGGTGGAGGAGGTAGTGGCGGAGGCGGATCCAGCAAGG
GCGAGGAGCTGTTCACCGGCGTGGTGCCCATCCTGGTGGAGCTGGACGGCGACGTGAACGGCCACAAGTT
CAGCGTGCGCGGCGAGGGCGAGGGCGACGCCACCAACGGCAAGCTGACCCTGAAGTTCATCTGCACCACC
GGCAAGCTGCCCGTGCCCTGGCCCACCCTGGTGACCACCCTGACCTACGGCGTGCAGTGCTTCAGCCGCT
ACCCCGACCACATGAAGCGCCACGACTTCTTCAAGAGCGCCATGCCCGAGGGCTACGTGCAGGAGCGCAC
CATCAGCTTCAAGGACGACGGCACCTACAAGACCCGCGCCGAGGTGAAGTTCGAGGGCGACACCCTGGTG
AACCGCATCGAGCTGAAGGGCATCGACTTCAAGGAGGACGGCAACATCCTGGGCCACAAGCTGGAGTACA
ACTTCAACAGCCACAACGTGTACATCACCGCCGACAAGCAGAAGAACGGCATCAAGGCCAACTTCAAGAT
CCGCCACAACGTGGAGGACGGCAGCGTGCAGCTGGCCGACCACTACCAGCAGAACACCCCCATCGGCGAC
GGCCCCGTGCTGCTGCCCGACAACCACTACCTGAGCACCCAGAGCCGCCTGAGCAAGGACCCCAACGAGA
AGCGCGACCACATGGTGCTGCTGGAGTTCGTGACCGCCGCCGGCATCACCCACGGCATGGACGAGCTGTA
CAAGTGAACTAGTAACTTGTTTATTGCAGCTTATAATGGTTACAAATAAAGCAATAGCATCACAAATTTC
ACAAATAAAGCATTTTTTTCACTGCATTCTAGTTGTGGTTTGTCCAAACTCATCAATGTATCTTAGTCGA
TATAACTTCGTATAGCATACATTATACGAAGTTATGTCGACGGTGTGGAAAGTCCCCAGGCTCCCCAGCA
GGCAGAAGTATGCAAAGCATGCATCTCAATTAGTCAGCAACCAGGTGTGGAAAGTCCCCAGGCTCCCCAG
CAGGCAGAAGTATGCAAAGCATGCATCTCAATTAGTCAGCAACCATAGTCCCGCCCCTAACTCCGCCCAT
CCCGCCCCTAACTCCGCCCAGTTCCGCCCATTCTCCGCCCCATGGCTGACTAATTTTTTTTATTTATGCA
GAGGCCGAGGCCGCCTCGGCCTCTGAGCTATTCCAGAAGTAGTGAGGAGGCTTTTTTGGAGGCCTAGGCT
TTTGCAAAGAATTCGCCACCATGACTGAGTACAAGCCTACTGTGCGTTTAGCCACCAGGGATGATGTGCC
ACGAGCCGTGAGGACACTAGCAGCCGCCTTTGCTGACTACCCAGCTACAAGGCACACCGTGGACCCTGAC
AGACACATTGAAAGAGTCACAGAACTTCAGGAGCTGTTTTTAACTAGGGTGGGCCTGGATATTGGCAAAG
TCTGGGTGGCCGATGATGGAGCAGCAGTTGCAGTGTGGACCACCCCAGAGTCTGTTGAAGCTGGAGCTGT
CTTTGCAGAAATTGGACCAAGAATGGCCGAGTTATCTGGCAGCAGGCTGGCTGCTCAACAGCAGATGGAA
GGATTATTAGCTCCCCACAGACCCAAGGAGCCTGCCTGGTTCCTGGCAACAGTTGGAGTTTCTCCAGACC
ATCAGGGCAAGGGCTTAGGATCTGCTGTGGTGCTGCCTGGTGTGGAAGCAGCTGAGAGAGCTGGGGTGCC
AGCATTTCTGGAGACATCAGCTCCTAGAAACCTGCCCTTCTATGAACGGCTGGGCTTCACAGTGACTGCT
GATGTGGAGGTGCCTGAGGGCCCCAGAACCTGGTGCATGACAAGAAAACCAGGAGCCTGACTGCAGCGAC
TGTGCCTTCTAGTTGCCAGCCATCTGTTGTTTGCCCCTCCCCCGTGCCTTCCTTGACCCTGGAAGGTGCC
ACTCCCACTGTCCTTTCCTAATAAAATGAGGAAATTGCATCGCATTGTCTGAGTAGGTGTCATTCTATTC
TGGGGGGTGGGGTGGGGCAGGACAGCAAGGGGGAGGATTGGGAAGACAATAGCAGGCATGCTGGGGATGC
GGTGGGCTCTATGGCTCGAGGAGGGCCTATTTCCCATGATTCCTTCATATTTGCATATACGATACAAGGC
TGTTAGAGAGATAATTGGAATTAATTTGACTGTAAACACAAAGATATTAGTACAAAATACGTGACGTAGA
AAGTAATAATTTCTTGGGTAGTTTGCAGTTTTAAAATTATGTTTTAAAATGGACTATCATATGCTTACCG
TAACTTGAAAGTATTTCGATTTCTTGGCTTTATATATCTTGTGGAAAGGACGAAACACCGATAACTTCGT
ATAGCATACATTATACGAAGTTATGGTACCGATGCAGCTAGCCCGCGGATCTGCCGGTCTCCCTATAGTG
AGTCGTATTAATTTCGATAAGCCAGGTTAACCTGCATTAATGAATCGGCCAACGCGCGGGGAGAGGCGGT
TTGCGTATTGGGCGCTCTTCCGCTTCCTCGCTCACTGACTCGCTGCGCTCGGTCGTTCGGCTGCGGCGAG
CGGTATCAGCTCACTCAAAGGCGGTAATACGGTTATCCACAGAATCAGGGGATAACGCAGGAAAGAACAT
GTGAGCAAAAGGCCAGCAAAAGGCCAGGAACCGTAAAAAGGCCGCGTTGCTGGCGTTTTTCCATAGGCTC
CGCCCCCCTGACGAGCATCACAAAAATCGACGCTCAAGTCAGAGGTGGCGAAACCCGACAGGACTATAAA
GATACCAGGCGTTTCCCCCTGGAAGCTCCCTCGTGCGCTCTCCTGTTCCGACCCTGCCGCTTACCGGATA
CCTGTCCGCCTTTCTCCCTTCGGGAAGCGTGGCGCTTTCTCAATGCTCACGCTGTAGGTATCTCAGTTCG
GTGTAGGTCGTTCGCTCCAAGCTGGGCTGTGTGCACGAACCCCCCGTTCAGCCCGACCGCTGCGCCTTAT
CCGGTAACTATCGTCTTGAGTCCAACCCGGTAAGACACGACTTATCGCCACTGGCAGCAGCCACTGGTAA
CAGGATTAGCAGAGCGAGGTATGTAGGCGGTGCTACAGAGTTCTTGAAGTGGTGGCCTAACTACGGCTAC
ACTAGAAGGACAGTATTTGGTATCTGCGCTCTGCTGAAGCCAGTTACCTTCGGAAAAAGAGTTGGTAGCT
CTTGATCCGGCAAACAAACCACCGCTGGTAGCGGTGGTTTTTTTGTTTGCAAGCAGCAGATTACGCGCAG
AAAAAAAGGATCTCAAGAAGATCCTTTGATCTTTTCTACGGGGTCTGACGCTCAGTGGAACGAAAACTCA
CGTTAAGGGATTTTGGTCATGAGATTATCAAAAAGGATCTTCACCTAGATCCTTTTAAATTAAAAATGAA
GTTTTAAATCAATCTAAAGTATATATGAGTAAACTTGGTCTGACAGTTACCAATGCTTAATCAGTGAGGC
ACCTATCTCAGCGATCTGTCTATTTCGTTCATCCATAGTTGCCTGACTCCCCGTCGTGTAGATAACTACG
ATACGGGAGGGCTTACCATCTGGCCCCAGTGCTGCAATGATACCGCGAGACCCACGCTCACCGGCTCCAG
ATTTATCAGCAATAAACCAGCCAGCCGGAAGGGCCGAGCGCAGAAGTGGTCCTGCAACTTTATCCGCCTC
CATCCAGTCTATTAATTGTTGCCGGGAAGCTAGAGTAAGTAGTTCGCCAGTTAATAGTTTGCGCAACGTT
GTTGCCATTGCTACAGGCATCGTGGTGTCACGCTCGTCGTTTGGTATGGCTTCATTCAGCTCCGGTTCCC
AACGATCAAGGCGAGTTACATGATCCCCCATGTTGTGCAAAAAAGCGGTTAGCTCCTTCGGTCCTCCGAT
CGTTGTCAGAAGTAAGTTGGCCGCAGTGTTATCACTCATGGTTATGGCAGCACTGCATAATTCTCTTACT
GTCATGCCATCCGTAAGATGCTTTTCTGTGACTGGTGAGTACTCAACCAAGTCATTCTGAGAATAGTGTA
TGCGGCGACCGAGTTGCTCTTGCCCGGCGTCAATACGGGATAATACCGCGCCACATAGCAGAACTTTAAA
AGTGCTCATCATTGGAAAACGTTCTTCGGGGCGAAAACTCTCAAGGATCTTACCGCTGTTGAGATCCAGT
TCGATGTAACCCACTCGTGCACCCAACTGATCTTCAGCATCTTTTACTTTCACCAGCGTTTCTGGGTGAG
CAAAAACAGGAAGGCAAAATGCCGCAAAAAAGGGAATAAGGGCGACACGGAAATGTTGAATACTCATACT
CTTCCTTTTTCAATATTATTGAAGCATTTATCAGGGTTATTGTCTCATGAGCGGATACATATTTGAATGT
ATTTAGAAAAATAAACAAATAGGGGTTCCGCGCACATTTCCCCGAAAAGTGCCACCTGACGTCTAAGAAA
CCATTATTATCATGACATTAACCTATAAAAATAGGCGTATCACGAGGCCCTTTCGTCTCGCGCGTTTCGG
TGATGACGGTGAAAACCTCTGACACATGCAGCTCCCGGAGACGGTCACAGCTTGTCTGTAAGCGGATGCC
GGGAGCAGACAAGCCCGTCAGGGCGCGTCAGCGGGTGTTGGCGGGTGTCGGGGCTGGCTTAACTATGCGG
CATCAGAGCAGATTGTACTGAGAGTGCACCATATGGACATATTGTCGTTAGAACGCGGCTACAATTAATA
CATAACCTTATGTATCATACACATACGATTTAGGTGACACTATA
Features (pLannotate 1.2.2; 16 found; start..end, strand, type, name):
     64..774     +  CDS            Superfolder GFP: Superfolder GFP is a basic (constitutively fluorescent) green fluorescent protein published in 2005, derived from Aequorea victoria. It is reported to be a very rapidly-maturing weak dimer.
    784..905     +  polyA_signal   SV40 poly(A) signal: SV40 polyadenylation signal
    912..945     +  protein_bind   loxP: Cre-mediated recombination occurs in the 8-bp core sequence (GCATACAT). Cre recombinase
    952..1268    +  promoter       SV40 promoter: SV40 enhancer and early promoter
   1281..1877    +  CDS            pac: PUAC_STRAD - Protein predicted: Swiss-Prot protein existence level 4. Detoxification of puromycin. From Streptomyces alboniger.
   1890..2114    +  polyA_signal   bGH poly(A) signal: bovine growth hormone polyadenylation signal
   2121..2361    +  promoter       U6 promoter: RNA polymerase III promoter for human U6 snRNA
   2371..2404    +  protein_bind   loxP: Cre-mediated recombination occurs in the 8-bp core sequence (GCATACAT). Cre recombinase
   2442..2460    -  promoter       T7 promoter: promoter for bacteriophage T7 RNA polymerase
   2482..2535    -  CDS            lacI (fragment): lac repressor; lacI; The lac repressor binds to the lac operator to inhibit transcription in E. coli. This inhibition can be relieved by adding lactose or isopropyl-β-D-thiogalactopyranoside (IPTG).
   2718..3306    -  rep_origin     ori: high-copy-number ColE1/pMB1/pBR322/pUC origin of replication
   3477..4337    -  CDS            AmpR: β-lactamase; bla; confers resistance to ampicillin, carbenicillin, and related antibiotics
   4338..4442    -  promoter       AmpR promoter: bla
   4537..4572    +  CDS            rop (fragment): Rop protein, which maintains plasmids at low copy number; rop
   4674..4725    +  misc_feature   bom (fragment): basis of mobility region from pBR322
   4788..2       +  promoter       SP6 promoter (across the origin): promoter for bacteriophage SP6 RNA polymerase
