[The description below was written by a language model from this plasmid's Addgene catalogue record, the feature table of its GenBank file and pLannotate feature annotations shown in this document.]
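Description:
pMaCTag-P06 is a 4.8 kb PCR template plasmid built on the pFA6a backbone, used as the source of a tagging cassette for C-terminal tagging of endogenous mammalian genes with superfolder GFP in the CRISPR-Cas12a-assisted PCR tagging method. It is maintained in E. coli as a high-copy plasmid through a ColE1/pUC-type origin and selected with ampicillin via the beta-lactamase gene. SP6 and T7 phage promoters flank the cassette region, and the SP6 site also serves for sequencing. The two feature tables describe the same sequence with coordinates offset by 17 bases because they use different start points. Only the generated table annotates the sfGFP and puromycin resistance coding sequences.

The cassette begins with a promoterless sfGFP open reading frame followed by an SV40 polyadenylation signal, so the tag is expressed only once it is fused in frame to the 3′ end of a target gene and driven by that gene's own promoter. Downstream lies a selection unit made up of the SV40 enhancer/early promoter (which contains the SV40 origin), the pac puromycin N-acetyltransferase gene and a bGH poly(A) signal. This unit allows puromycin selection of cells that have integrated the cassette. A human U6 RNA polymerase III promoter sits at the end of the cassette. In this method it is expected to drive a Cas12a crRNA whose sequence is supplied by the reverse tagging oligo, though the record does not spell this out. Two loxP sites bracket the SV40 promoter, pac gene, bGH signal and U6 promoter, which should permit Cre-mediated removal of the marker and U6 element after integration. Gene-specific M1 and M2 oligos are used to amplify the cassette.
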