Addgene plasmid #120017: pMaCTag-P06
Purpose: Template for C-terminal PCR tagging of mammalian genes (Puromycin selection) with sfGFP
Depositing lab: Michael Knop. Depositing organization: Universitaet Heidelberg. Publication: CRISPR-Cas12a-assisted PCR tagging of mammalian genes. Fueller J, Herbst K, Meurer M, Gubicza K, Kurtulmus B, Knopf JD, Kirrmaier D, Buchmuller BC, Pereira G, Lemberg MK, Knop M. J Cell Biol. 2020 Jun 1;219(6). pii: 151766. doi: 10.1083/jcb.201910210. PubMed 32406907.
Backbone
  Vector backbone: pFA6a
  Backbone size w/o insert (bp): 2412
  Vector type: PCR Template
  Selectable markers: Puromycin
Growth in bacteria
  Bacterial resistance: Ampicillin, 100 μg/mL
  Growth temperature: 37°C
  Growth strain: DH5alpha
  Copy number: High Copy
Gene/Insert
  Gene/Insert name: sfGFP
  Species: H. sapiens (human)
  Promoter: None
  Tag / fusion protein: sfGFP (C terminal on backbone)
  Cloning method: Restriction Enzyme; 5′ cloning site BamHI (not destroyed); 3′ cloning site SpeI (not destroyed)
  Sequencing primers: 5′ SP6; 3′ AAACCACAACTAGAATGCAGTG
Terms and licenses: Academic/Nonprofit Terms; Industry Terms: Not Available to Industry
Depositor comments: Template plasmid for C-terminal PCR tagging of mammalian genes. For M1 and M2 tagging oligo design please visit www.pcr-tagging.com Please visit https://www.biorxiv.org/content/early/2018/11/20/473876 for BioRxiv preprint
How to cite: pMaCTag-P06 was a gift from Michael Knop (Addgene plasmid # 120017 ; http://n2t.net/addgene:120017 ; RRID:Addgene_120017)
